>Addgene plasmid #87974 | pLJC2-Rap2A-3xFLAG | addgene full sequence | sequence record 176302 | Addgene NGS Result
TTGAGATCCTTTTTTTCTGCGCGTAATCTGCTGCTTGCAAACAAAAAAACCACCGCTACCAGCGGTGGTT
TGTTTGCCGGATCAAGAGCTACCAACTCTTTTTCCGAAGGTAACTGGCTTCAGCAGAGCGCAGATACCAA
ATACTGTTCTTCTAGTGTAGCCGTAGTTAGGCCACCACTTCAAGAACTCTGTAGCACCGCCTACATACCT
CGCTCTGCTAATCCTGTTACCAGTGGCTGCTGCCAGTGGCGATAAGTCGTGTCTTACCGGGTTGGACTCA
AGACGATAGTTACCGGATAAGGCGCAGCGGTCGGGCTGAACGGGGGGTTCGTGCACACAGCCCAGCTTGG
AGCGAACGACCTACACCGAACTGAGATACCTACAGCGTGAGCTATGAGAAAGCGCCACGCTTCCCGAAGG
GAGAAAGGCGGACAGGTATCCGGTAAGCGGCAGGGTCGGAACAGGAGAGCGCACGAGGGAGCTTCCAGGG
GGAAACGCCTGGTATCTTTATAGTCCTGTCGGGTTTCGCCACCTCTGACTTGAGCGTCGATTTTTGTGAT
GCTCGTCAGGGGGGCGGAGCCTATGGAAAAACGCCAGCAACGCGGCCTTTTTACGGTTCCTGGCCTTTTG
CTGGCCTTTTGCTCACATGTTCTTTCCTGCGTTATCCCCTGATTCTGTGGATAACCGTATTACCGCCTTT
GAGTGAGCTGATACCGCTCGCCGCAGCCGAACGACCGAGCGCAGCGAGTCAGTGAGCGAGGAAGCGGAAG
AGCGCCCAATACGCAAACCGCCTCTCCCCGCGCGTTGGCCGATTCATTAATGCAGCTGGCACGACAGGTT
TCCCGACTGGAAAGCGGGCAGTGAGCGCAACGCAATTAATGTGAGTTAGCTCACTCATTAGGCACCCCAG
GCTTTACACTTTATGCTTCCGGCTCGTATGTTGTGTGGAATTGTGAGCGGATAACAATTTCACACAGGAA
ACAGCTATGACCATGATTACGCCAAGCGCGCAATTAACCCTCACTAAAGGGAACAAAAGCTGGAGCTGCA
AGCTTAATGTAGTCTTATGCAATACTCTTGTAGTCTTGCAACATGGTAACGATGAGTTAGCAACATGCCT
TACAAGGAGAGAAAAAGCACCGTGCATGCCGATTGGTGGAAGTAAGGTGGTACGATCGTGCCTTATTAGG
AAGGCAACAGACGGGTCTGACATGGATTGGACGAACCACTGAATTGCCGCATTGCAGAGATATTGTATTT
AAGTGCCTAGCTCGATACATAAACGGGTCTCTCTGGTTAGACCAGATCTGAGCCTGGGAGCTCTCTGGCT
AACTAGGGAACCCACTGCTTAAGCCTCAATAAAGCTTGCCTTGAGTGCTTCAAGTAGTGTGTGCCCGTCT
GTTGTGTGACTCTGGTAACTAGAGATCCCTCAGACCCTTTTAGTCAGTGTGGAAAATCTCTAGCAGTGGC
GCCCGAACAGGGACTTGAAAGCGAAAGGGAAACCAGAGGAGCTCTCTCGACGCAGGACTCGGCTTGCTGA
AGCGCGCACGGCAAGAGGCGAGGGGCGGCGACTGGTGAGTACGCCAAAAATTTTGACTAGCGGAGGCTAG
AAGGAGAGAGATGGGTGCGAGAGCGTCAGTATTAAGCGGGGGAGAATTAGATCGCGATGGGAAAAAATTC
GGTTAAGGCCAGGGGGAAAGAAAAAATATAAATTAAAACATATAGTATGGGCAAGCAGGGAGCTAGAACG
ATTCGCAGTTAATCCTGGCCTGTTAGAAACATCAGAAGGCTGTAGACAAATACTGGGACAGCTACAACCA
TCCCTTCAGACAGGATCAGAAGAACTTAGATCATTATATAATACAGTAGCAACCCTCTATTGTGTGCATC
AAAGGATAGAGATAAAAGACACCAAGGAAGCTTTAGACAAGATAGAGGAAGAGCAAAACAAAAGTAAGAC
CACCGCACAGCAAGCAGCAGCTGATCTTCAGACCTGGAGGAGGAGATATGAGGGACAATTGGAGAAGTGA
ATTATATAAATATAAAGTAGTAAAAATTGAACCATTAGGAGTAGCACCCACCAAGGCAAAGAGAAGAGTG
GTGCAGAGAGAAAAAAGAGCAGTGGGAATAGGAGCTTTGTTCCTTGGGTTCTTGGGAGCAGCAGGAAGCA
CTATGGGCGCAGCGTCAATGACGCTGACGGTACAGGCCAGACAATTATTGTCTGGTATAGTGCAGCAGCA
GAACAATTTGCTGAGGGCTATTGAGGCGCAACAGCATCTGTTGCAACTCACAGTCTGGGGCATCAAGCAG
CTCCAGGCAAGAATCCTGGCTGTGGAAAGATACCTAAAGGATCAACAGCTCCTGGGGATTTGGGGTTGCT
CTGGAAAACTCATTTGCACCACTGCTGTGCCTTGGAATGCTAGTTGGAGTAATAAATCTCTGGAACAGAT
TTGGAATCACACGACCTGGATGGAGTGGGACAGAGAAATTAACAATTACACAAGCTTAATACACTCCTTA
ATTGAAGAATCGCAAAACCAGCAAGAAAAGAATGAACAAGAATTATTGGAATTAGATAAATGGGCAAGTT
TGTGGAATTGGTTTAACATAACAAATTGGCTGTGGTATATAAAATTATTCATAATGATAGTAGGAGGCTT
GGTAGGTTTAAGAATAGTTTTTGCTGTACTTTCTATAGTGAATAGAGTTAGGCAGGGATATTCACCATTA
TCGTTTCAGACCCACCTCCCAACCCCGAGGGGACCCGACAGGCCCGAAGGAATAGAAGAAGAAGGTGGAG
AGAGAGACAGAGACAGATCCATTCGATTAGTGAACGGATCTCGACGGTATCGATCACGAGACTAGCCTCG
AGCAGCAGCCCCCTTCACCGAGGGCCTATTTCCCATGATTCCTTCATATTTGCATATACGATACAAGGCT
GTTAGAGAGATAATTGGAATTAATTTGACTGTAAACACAAAGATATTAGTACAAAATACGTGACGTAGAA
AGTAATAATTTCTTGGGTAGTTTGCAGTTTTAAAATTATGTTTTAAAATGGACTATCATATGCCAAGTAC
GCCCCCTATTGACGTCAATGACGGTAAATGGCCCGCCTGGCATTATGCCCAGTACATGACCTTATGGGAC
TTTCCTACTTGGCAGTACATCTACGTATTAGTCATCGCTATTACCATGGTGATGCGGTTTTGGCAGTACA
TCAATGGGCGTGGATAGCGGTTTGACTCACGGGGATTTCCAAGTCTCCACCCCATTGACGTCAATGGGAG
TTTGTTTTGGCACCAAAATCAACGGGACTTTCCAAAATGTCGTAACAACTCCGCCCCATTGACGCAAATG
GGCGGTAGGCGTGTACGGTGGGAGGTCTATATAAGCAGAGCTGGTTTAGTGAACCGTCAGATCCGCTAGC
GCTACCGGTTTAATTAAAGGGACGATGCGCGAGTACAAAGTGGTGGTGCTGGGCTCGGGCGGGGTAGGCA
AATCCGCCCTGACCGTGCAGTTCGTGACCGGCACCTTCATCGAGAAATACGACCCCACCATCGAGGACTT
CTACCGCAAGGAGATCGAGGTGGATTCGTCGCCGTCGGTGCTGGAGATCCTGGACACGGCGGGCACCGAG
CAGTTCGCGTCCATGCGGGACCTGTACATCAAGAACGGCCAGGGCTTCATCCTCGTCTACAGCCTCGTCA
ACCAGCAGAGCTTCCAGGACATCAAGCCCATGCGGGACCAGATCATCCGCGTGAAGCGGTATGAGAAAGT
GCCAGTCATCTTGGTTGGGAACAAAGTGGACCTGGAAAGTGAGAGAGAAGTATCGTCCAGCGAAGGCAGA
GCCCTTGCTGAAGAGTGGGGCTGCCCCTTTATGGAAACTTCCGCTAAGAGTAAAACAATGGTGGACGAAC
TCTTTGCAGAAATTGTGAGGCAGATGAACTATGCTGCTCAGCCTGACAAAGATGACCCATGCTGTTCTGC
ATGTAACATACAAGGAGGCAGCGCGGCCGCAGGCGACTACAAAGACCATGACGGTGATTATAAAGATCAT
GACATTGATTACAAGGATGACGATGACAAGTAATAAGAATTCTCGACCTCGAGACAAATGGCAGTATTCA
TCCACAATTTTAAAAGAAAAGGGGGGATTGGGGGGTACAGTGCAGGGGAAAGAATAGTAGACATAATAGC
AACAGACATACAAACTAAAGAATTACAAAAACAAATTACAAAAATTCAAAATTTTCGGGTTTATTACAGG
GACAGCAGAGATCCACTTTGGCCGCGGCTCGAGGGGGTTGGGGTTGCGCCTTTTCCAAGGCAGCCCTGGG
TTTGCGCAGGGACGCGGCTGCTCTGGGCGTGGTTCCGGGAAACGCAGCGGCGCCGACCCTGGGTCTCGCA
CATTCTTCACGTCCGTTCGCAGCGTCACCCGGATCTTCGCCGCTACCCTTGTGGGCCCCCCGGCGACGCT
TCCTGCTCCGCCCCTAAGTCGGGAAGGTTCCTTGCGGTTCGCGGCGTGCCGGACGTGACAAACGGAAGCC
GCACGTCTCACTAGTACCCTCGCAGACGGACAGCGCCAGGGAGCAATGGCAGCGCGCCGACCGCGATGGG
CTGTGGCCAATAGCGGCTGCTCAGCAGGGCGCGCCGAGAGCAGCGGCCGGGAAGGGGCGGTGCGGGAGGC
GGGGTGTGGGGCGGTAGTGTGGGCCCTGTTCCTGCCCGCGCGGTGTTCCGCATTCTGCAAGCCTCCGGAG
CGCACGTCGGCAGTCGGCTCCCTCGTTGACCGAATCACCGACCTCTCTCCCCAGGGGGATCCACCGGAGC
TTACCATGACCGAGTACAAGCCCACGGTGCGCCTCGCCACCCGCGACGACGTCCCCAGGGCCGTACGCAC
CCTCGCCGCCGCGTTCGCCGACTACCCCGCCACGCGCCACACCGTCGATCCGGACCGCCACATCGAGCGG
GTCACCGAGCTGCAAGAACTCTTCCTCACGCGCGTCGGGCTCGACATCGGCAAGGTGTGGGTCGCGGACG
ACGGCGCCGCGGTGGCGGTCTGGACCACGCCGGAGAGCGTCGAAGCGGGGGCGGTGTTCGCCGAGATCGG
CCCGCGCATGGCCGAGTTGAGCGGTTCCCGGCTGGCCGCGCAGCAACAGATGGAAGGCCTCCTGGCGCCG
CACCGGCCCAAGGAGCCCGCGTGGTTCCTGGCCACCGTCGGCGTCTCGCCCGACCACCAGGGCAAGGGTC
TGGGCAGCGCCGTCGTGCTCCCCGGAGTGGAGGCGGCCGAGCGCGCCGGGGTGCCCGCCTTCCTGGAGAC
CTCCGCGCCCCGCAACCTCCCCTTCTACGAGCGGCTCGGCTTCACCGTCACCGCCGACGTCGAGGTGCCC
GAAGGACCGCGCACCTGGTGCATGACCCGCAAGCCCGGTGCCTGACGCCCGCCCCACGACCCGCAGCGCC
CGACCGAAAGGAGCGCACGACCCCATGCATCGGTACCTTTAAGACCAATGACTTACAAGGCAGCTGTAGA
TCTTAGCCACTTTTTAAAAGAAAAGGGGGGACTGGAAGGGCTAATTCACTCCCAACGAAGACAAGATCTG
CTTTTTGCTTGTACTGGGTCTCTCTGGTTAGACCAGATCTGAGCCTGGGAGCTCTCTGGCTAACTAGGGA
ACCCACTGCTTAAGCCTCAATAAAGCTTGCCTTGAGTGCTTCAAGTAGTGTGTGCCCGTCTGTTGTGTGA
CTCTGGTAACTAGAGATCCCTCAGACCCTTTTAGTCAGTGTGGAAAATCTCTAGCAGTAGTAGTTCATGT
CATCTTATTATTCAGTATTTATAACTTGCAAAGAAATGAATATCAGAGAGTGAGAGGAACTTGTTTATTG
CAGCTTATAATGGTTACAAATAAAGCAATAGCATCACAAATTTCACAAATAAAGCATTTTTTTCACTGCA
TTCTAGTTGTGGTTTGTCCAAACTCATCAATGTATCTTATCATGTCTGGCTCTAGCTATCCCGCCCCTAA
CTCCGCCCATCCCGCCCCTAACTCCGCCCAGTTCCGCCCATTCTCCGCCCCATGGCTGACTAATTTTTTT
TATTTATGCAGAGGCCGAGGCCGCCTCGGCCTCTGAGCTATTCCAGAAGTAGTGAGGAGGCTTTTTTGGA
GGCCTAGGGACGTACCCAATTCGCCCTATAGTGAGTCGTATTACGCGCGCTCACTGGCCGTCGTTTTACA
ACGTCGTGACTGGGAAAACCCTGGCGTTACCCAACTTAATCGCCTTGCAGCACATCCCCCTTTCGCCAGC
TGGCGTAATAGCGAAGAGGCCCGCACCGATCGCCCTTCCCAACAGTTGCGCAGCCTGAATGGCGAATGGG
[124 nt withheld, positions 6371-6494]
C
[91 nt withheld, positions 6496-6586]
A
[49 nt withheld, positions 6588-6636]
CCTTTGACGTTGGAGTCCACGTTCTTT
[37 nt withheld, positions 6664-6700]
ACCCTATCTCGGTCTATTCTTTTGATTTATAAGGGATTTTGCCGATTTCGGCCTATTGGTTAAAAAATGA
GCTGATTTAACAAAAATTTAACGCGAATTTTAACAAAATATTAACGCTTACAATTTAGGTGGCACTTTTC
GGGGAAATGTGCGCGGAACCCCTATTTGTTTATTTTTCTAAATACATTCAAATATGTATCCGCTCATGAG
ACAATAACCCTGATAAATGCTTCAATAATATTGAAAAAGGAAGAGTATGAGTATTCAACATTTCCGTGTC
GCCCTTATTCCCTTTTTTGCGGCATTTTGCCTTCCTGTTTTTGCTCACCCAGAAACGCTGGTGAAAGTAA
AAGATGCTGAAGATCAGTTGGGTGCACGAGTGGGTTACATCGAACTGGATCTCAACAGCGGTAAGATCCT
TGAGAGTTTTCGCCCCGAAGAACGTTTTCCAATGATGAGCACTTTTAAAGTTCTGCTATGTGGCGCGGTA
TTATCCCGTATTGACGCCGGGCAAGAGCAACTCGGTCGCCGCATACACTATTCTCAGAATGACTTGGTTG
AGTACTCACCAGTCACAGAAAAGCATCTTACGGATGGCATGACAGTAAGAGAATTATGCAGTGCTGCCAT
AACCATGAGTGATAACACTGCGGCCAACTTACTTCTGACAACGATCGGAGGACCGAAGGAGCTAACCGCT
TTTTTGCACAACATGGGGGATCATGTAACTCGCCTTGATCGTTGGGAACCGGAGCTGAATGAAGCCATAC
CAAACGACGAGCGTGACACCACGATGCCTGTAGCAATGGCAACAACGTTGCGCAAACTATTAACTGGCGA
ACTACTTACTCTAGCTTCCCGGCAACAATTAATAGACTGGATGGAGGCGGATAAAGTTGCAGGACCACTT
CTGCGCTCGGCCCTTCCGGCTGGCTGGTTTATTGCTGATAAATCTGGAGCCGGTGAGCGTGGGTCTCGCG
GTATCATTGCAGCACTGGGGCCAGATGGTAAGCCCTCCCGTATCGTAGTTATCTACACGACGGGGAGTCA
GGCAACTATGGATGAACGAAATAGACAGATCGCTGAGATAGGTGCCTCACTGATTAAGCATTGGTAACTG
TCAGACCAAGTTTACTCATATATACTTTAGATTGATTTAAAACTTCATTTTTAATTTAAAAGGATCTAGG
TGAAGATCCTTTTTGATAATCTCATGACCAAAATCCCTTAACGTGAGTTTTCGTTCCACTGAGCGTCAGA
CCCCGTAGAAAAGATCAAAGGATCTTC
Features (pLannotate 1.2.2; 29 found; start..end, strand, type, name):
      1..589     +  rep_origin     ori: high-copy-number ColE1/pMB1/pBR322/pUC origin of replication
    772..864     +  CDS            lacI (fragment): lac repressor; lacI; The lac repressor binds to the lac operator to inhibit transcription in E. coli. This inhibition can be relieved by adding lactose or isopropyl-β-D-thiogalactopyranoside (IPTG).
    877..898     +  protein_bind   CAP binding site: CAP binding activates transcription in the presence of cAMP. E. coli catabolite activator protein
    913..943     +  promoter       lac promoter: promoter for the E. coli lac operon
    951..967     +  protein_bind   lac operator: The lac repressor binds to the lac operator to inhibit transcription in E. coli. This inhibition can be relieved by adding lactose or isopropyl-β-D-thiogalactopyranoside (IPTG). lac repressor encoded by lacI
   1012..1030    +  promoter       T3 promoter: promoter for bacteriophage T3 RNA polymerase
   1058..1284    +  promoter       RSV promoter: Rous sarcoma virus enhancer/promoter
   1285..1465    +  LTR            5' LTR (truncated): truncated 5' long terminal repeat (LTR) from HIV-1
   1512..1637    +  misc_feature   HIV-1 Ψ: packaging signal of human immunodeficiency virus type 1
   1621..1984    +  CDS            HIV-1 gag (fragment): gag protein from human immunodeficiency virus 1; gag
   2130..2363    +  misc_feature   RRE: The Rev response element (RRE) of HIV-1 allows for Rev-dependent mRNA export from the nucleus to the cytoplasm.
   2740..2840    +  CDS            Rev (fragment): human immunodeficiency virus 1 (HIV-1) Rev protein; rev; enhances nuclear export of unspliced and incompletely spliced viral mRNAs
   2890..3073    +  promoter       U6 promoter (fragment): RNA polymerase III promoter for human U6 snRNA
   3064..3198    +  enhancer       CMV enhancer (fragment): human cytomegalovirus immediate early enhancer; contains an 18-bp deletion relative to the standard CMV enhancer
   3199..3402    +  promoter       CMV promoter: human cytomegalovirus (CMV) immediate early promoter
   3455..4003    +  CDS            RAP2A: RAP2A_HUMAN - Experimental evidence at protein level: Swiss-Prot protein existence level 1. Small GTP-binding protein which cycles between a GDP-bound inactive and a GTP-bound active form. In its active form interacts with and regulates several effectors including MAP4K4, MINK1 and TNIK. Part of a signaling complex composed of NEDD4, RAP2A and TNIK which regulates neuronal dendrite extension and arborization during development. More generally, it is part of several signaling cascades and may regulate cytoskeletal rearrangements, cell migration, cell adhesion and cell spreading. From Homo sapie
   4025..4090    +  CDS            3xFLAG: three tandem FLAG® epitope tags, followed by an enterokinase cleavage site
   4138..4255    +  misc_feature   cPPT/CTS: central polypurine tract and central termination sequence of HIV-1
   4304..4814    +  promoter       hPGK promoter: human phosphoglycerate kinase 1 promoter
   4836..5435    +  CDS            PuroR: puromycin N-acetyltransferase; pac from Streptomyces alboniger; confers resistance to puromycin
   5478..5561    +  CDS            nef (fragment): NEF_HV1Z2 - Experimental evidence at protein level: Swiss-Prot protein existence level 1. Extracellular Nef protein targets CD4(+) T-lymphocytes for apoptosis by interacting with CXCR4 surface receptors. From Human immunodeficiency virus type 1 group M subtype D (isolate Z2/CDC-Z34) (HIV-1).
   5563..5796    +  LTR            3' LTR (ΔU3): self-inactivating 3' long terminal repeat (LTR) from HIV-1
   5868..5989    +  polyA_signal   SV40 poly(A) signal: SV40 polyadenylation signal
   6029..6164    +  rep_origin     SV40 ori: SV40 origin of replication
   6185..6203    -  promoter       T7 promoter: promoter for bacteriophage T7 RNA polymerase
   6211..6366    +  CDS            lacZα (fragment): LacZα fragment of β-galactosidase; lacZ fragment
   6371..6799    +  rep_origin     f1 ori (sequence partly withheld): f1 bacteriophage origin of replication; arrow indicates direction of (+) strand synthesis
   6852..6956    +  promoter       AmpR promoter: bla
   6957..7817    +  CDS            AmpR: β-lactamase; bla; confers resistance to ampicillin, carbenicillin, and related antibiotics
