[The description below was written by a language model from this plasmid's Addgene catalogue record and pLannotate feature annotations shown in this document.]
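Description:
pLJC2-Rap2A-3xFLAG is a third-generation, self-inactivating HIV-1-based lentiviral transfer vector built on the pLJC2 backbone for expressing human RAP2A in mammalian cells. In bacteria it is maintained through a high-copy ColE1/pUC-type origin and selected with ampicillin via the β-lactamase gene. The backbone also carries an f1 origin, T3 and T7 promoters, and remnants of lac/lacZα cloning-vector sequence. An SV40 poly(A) signal and SV40 origin lie downstream of the viral cassette.

The viral genome is transcribed in packaging cells from an RSV promoter fused to a truncated 5' LTR, which makes production Tat-independent as expected for third-generation systems. It is followed by the Ψ packaging signal with a partial gag region and by the Rev response element for Rev-dependent nuclear export of the full-length RNA. A 3' LTR with a U3 deletion closes the cassette and inactivates LTR promoter activity after integration. Within the provirus, a CMV promoter, preceded by partial CMV enhancer and a residual U6 promoter fragment, drives the RAP2A coding sequence fused at its C terminus to a 3xFLAG epitope. The insert was cloned between PacI and NotI sites. RAP2A is a small Ras-family GTPase that cycles between GDP- and GTP-bound states. Downstream, a cPPT/CTS element is followed by a human PGK promoter driving puromycin N-acetyltransferase, allowing selection of stably transduced cells.

The vector suits stable expression of FLAG-tagged Rap2A that can be detected or immunoprecipitated with anti-FLAG reagents. The record does not state the specific experimental role the protein played in the associated study.
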