Addgene plasmid #87974: pLJC2-Rap2A-3xFLAG
Purpose: 3rd generation lentiviral vector for Expression of Rap2A in mammalian cells
Depositing lab: David Sabatini. Depositing organization: Whitehead Institute for Biomedical Research. Publication: Physiologic Medium Rewires Cellular Metabolism and Reveals Uric Acid as an Endogenous Inhibitor of UMP Synthase. Cantor JR, Abu-Remaileh M, Kanarek N, Freinkman E, Gao X, Louissaint A Jr, Lewis CA, Sabatini DM. Cell. 2017 Apr 6;169(2):258-272.e17. doi: 10.1016/j.cell.2017.03.023. PubMed 28388410.
Backbone
  Vector backbone: pLJC2
  Vector type: Mammalian Expression, Lentiviral
Growth in bacteria
  Bacterial resistance: Ampicillin, 100 μg/mL
  Growth temperature: 37°C
  Growth strain: NEB Stable
  Copy number: Unknown
Gene/Insert
  Gene/Insert name: RAP2A
  Species: H. sapiens (human)
  Entrez Gene: RAP2A (a.k.a. K-REV, KREV, RAP2, RbBP-30)
  Promoter: CMV
  Tag / fusion protein: 3xFLAG (C terminal on insert)
  Cloning method: Restriction Enzyme; 5′ cloning site PacI (unknown if destroyed); 3′ cloning site NotI (unknown if destroyed)
  Sequencing primers: 5′ TGTACGGTGGGAGGTCTATATAAG; 3′ CCCTTTTCTTTTAAAATTGTGGATGAATACTGCC
Terms and licenses: Academic/Nonprofit Terms; Industry Terms: Not Available to Industry
How to cite: pLJC2-Rap2A-3xFLAG was a gift from David Sabatini (Addgene plasmid # 87974 ; http://n2t.net/addgene:87974 ; RRID:Addgene_87974)
